Addgene plasmid #89757: VN-SOD1
Purpose: expresses human SOD1 fused to the N-terminal part of Venus
Depositing lab: Tiago Outeiro. Depositing organization: Georg-August-Universitaet Goettingen. Publication: Characterization of the activity, aggregation, and toxicity of heterodimers of WT and ALS-associated mutant Sod1. Brasil AA, de Carvalho MDC, Gerhardt E, Queiroz DD, Pereira MD, Outeiro TF, Eleutherio ECA. Proc Natl Acad Sci U S A. 2019 Dec 17;116(51):25991-26000. doi: 10.1073/pnas.1902483116. Epub 2019 Dec 3. PubMed 31796595.
Backbone
  Vector backbone: pcDNA3.1
  Backbone size w/o insert (bp): 5944
  Total vector size (bp): 6408
  Vector type: Mammalian Expression
  Selectable markers: Neomycin (select with G418)
Growth in bacteria
  Bacterial resistance: Ampicillin, 100 μg/mL
  Growth temperature: 37°C
  Growth strain: DH5alpha
  Copy number: High Copy
Gene/Insert
  Gene/Insert name: SOD1 (alt name: ALS, ALS1, HEL-S-44, IPOA, SOD, hSod1)
  Species: H. sapiens (human)
  Insert size (bp): 464
  GenBank ID: NM_000454.4
  Entrez Gene: SOD1 (a.k.a. ALS, ALS1, HEL-S-44, IPOA, SOD, STAHP, hSod1, homodimer)
  Promoter: CMV
  Tag / fusion protein: N-terminal part of Venus (N terminal on backbone)
  Cloning method: Restriction Enzyme; 5′ cloning site AflII (not destroyed); 3′ cloning site XhoI (not destroyed)
  Sequencing primers: 5′ T7; 3′ bGH
Resource information
  A portion of this plasmid was derived from a plasmid made by: Original clone (VN-alpha-Synuclein) comes from Pamela J.McLean.
Terms and licenses: Academic/Nonprofit Terms; Industry Terms: Not Available to Industry
Depositor comments: Original clone (VN-alpha Synuclein) includes already the N-terminal part of venus, and was a gift from Pamela J.McLean.
How to cite: VN-SOD1 was a gift from Tiago Outeiro (Addgene plasmid # 89757 ; http://n2t.net/addgene:89757 ; RRID:Addgene_89757)
