[The description below was written by a language model from this plasmid's Addgene catalogue record and pLannotate feature annotations shown in this document.]
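Description:
VN-SOD1 is a mammalian expression plasmid built on the pcDNA3.1 backbone that produces human superoxide dismutase 1 (SOD1) fused at its N-terminus to the N-terminal fragment of the yellow fluorescent protein Venus. It is maintained in E. coli through a high-copy ColE1/pUC-type origin and an ampicillin resistance (β-lactamase) gene, and it also carries an f1 phage origin. For selection in mammalian cells, an SV40 early promoter drives a neomycin phosphotransferase gene terminated by an SV40 polyadenylation signal, allowing G418 selection. The catalogue lists a total size of about 6.4 kb, while the sequenced record used for annotation is slightly shorter at about 6.3 kb.

The expression cassette consists of the CMV immediate-early enhancer and promoter, followed by a T7 promoter, the Venus N-terminal fragment, the SOD1 coding sequence cloned between AflII and XhoI sites, and a bovine growth hormone polyadenylation signal. The annotation software matched the Venus segment to the VN155(I152L) fragment used in bimolecular fluorescence complementation (BiFC), although the depositor describes it only as the N-terminal part of Venus. That part was already present in a parental VN-alpha-synuclein clone, from which this plasmid was derived by exchanging the insert. On its own such a Venus fragment is non-fluorescent. Fluorescence is reconstituted only when a partner protein carrying the complementary C-terminal Venus fragment is brought close by protein–protein interaction. The construct therefore suits visualising SOD1 dimerisation or oligomerisation in living cells, in keeping with the associated study of heterodimers formed between wild-type and ALS-associated mutant SOD1 and their activity, aggregation and toxicity.
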