Features (pLannotate 1.2.2; 21 found; start..end, strand, type, name):
    159..488     +  promoter       SV40 promoter: SV40 enhancer and early promoter
    555..1346    +  CDS            neo: KKA2_KLEPN - Also known as kan, nptII. Experimental evidence at protein level: Swiss-Prot protein existence level 1. Resistance to kanamycin, neomycin, paromomycin, ribostamycin, butirosin and gentamicin B. From Klebsiella pneumoniae.
   1370..1528    +  CDS            ble (fragment): BLE_KLEPN - Experimental evidence at protein level: Swiss-Prot protein existence level 1. Binding protein with a strong affinity to the bleomycin family of antibiotics. Binds to CL990; an antimitotic-antibiotic compound. From Klebsiella pneumoniae.
   1523..1644    +  polyA_signal   SV40 poly(A) signal: SV40 polyadenylation signal
   1717..1733    -  protein_bind   lac operator: The lac repressor binds to the lac operator to inhibit transcription in E. coli. This inhibition can be relieved by adding lactose or isopropyl-β-D-thiogalactopyranoside (IPTG). lac repressor encoded by lacI
   1741..1771    -  promoter       lac promoter: promoter for the E. coli lac operon
   1786..1807    -  protein_bind   CAP binding site: CAP binding activates transcription in the presence of cAMP. E. coli catabolite activator protein
   1820..1912    -  CDS            lacI (fragment): lac repressor; lacI; The lac repressor binds to the lac operator to inhibit transcription in E. coli. This inhibition can be relieved by adding lactose or isopropyl-β-D-thiogalactopyranoside (IPTG).
   2095..2683    -  rep_origin     ori: high-copy-number ColE1/pMB1/pBR322/pUC origin of replication
   2854..3714    -  CDS            AmpR: β-lactamase; bla; confers resistance to ampicillin, carbenicillin, and related antibiotics
   3715..3819    -  promoter       AmpR promoter: bla
   3878..3930    -  misc_feature   bom (fragment): basis of mobility region from pBR322
   4085..4464    +  enhancer       CMV enhancer: human cytomegalovirus immediate early enhancer
   4465..4668    +  promoter       CMV promoter: human cytomegalovirus (CMV) immediate early promoter
   4664..4697    +  LTR            5' LTR (truncated) (fragment): truncated 5' long terminal repeat (LTR) from HIV-1
   4713..4731    +  promoter       T7 promoter: promoter for bacteriophage T7 RNA polymerase
   4754..5218    +  CDS            VN155(I152L): improved N-terminal fragment of mVenus for use in bimolecular fluorescence complementation (BiFC) (Kodama and Hu, 2010)
   5270..5731    +  CDS            SOD1 (sequence withheld): SODC_HUMAN - Experimental evidence at protein level: Swiss-Prot protein existence level 1. Destroys radicals which are normally produced within the cells and which are toxic to biological systems. From Homo sapiens (Human).
   5778..6002    +  polyA_signal   bGH poly(A) signal: bovine growth hormone polyadenylation signal
   6006..6027    +  promoter       SV40 promoter (fragment): SV40 enhancer and early promoter
   6048..145     +  rep_origin     f1 ori (across the origin) (sequence partly withheld): f1 bacteriophage origin of replication; arrow indicates direction of (+) strand synthesis
>Addgene plasmid #89757 | VN-SOD1 | addgene full sequence | sequence record 178830 | Addgene NGS Result
ACGTTCTTT
[37 nt withheld, positions 10-46]
ACCCTATCTCGGTCTATTCTTTTGATTTATAAGGGATTTTGCCGATTTCGGCCTATTGGTTAAAAAATGA
GCTGATTTAACAAAAATTTAACGCGAATTAATTCTGTGGAATGTGTGTCAGTTAGGGTGTGGAAAGTCCC
CAGGCTCCCCAGCAGGCAGAAGTATGCAAAGCATGCATCTCAATTAGTCAGCAACCAGGTGTGGAAAGTC
CCCAGGCTCCCCAGCAGGCAGAAGTATGCAAAGCATGCATCTCAATTAGTCAGCAACCATAGTCCCGCCC
CTAACTCCGCCCATCCCGCCCCTAACTCCGCCCAGTTCCGCCCATTCTCCGCCCCATGGCTGACTAATTT
TTTTTATTTATGCAGAGGCCGAGGCCGCCTCTGCCTCTGAGCTATTCCAGAAGTAGTGAGGAGGCTTTTT
TGGAGGCCTAGGCTTTTGCAAAAAGCTCCCGGGAGCTTGTATATCCATTTTCGGATCTGATCAAGAGACA
GGATGAGGATCGTTTCGCATGATTGAACAAGATGGATTGCACGCAGGTTCTCCGGCCGCTTGGGTGGAGA
GGCTATTCGGCTATGACTGGGCACAACAGACAATCGGCTGCTCTGATGCCGCCGTGTTCCGGCTGTCAGC
GCAGGGGCGCCCGGTTCTTTTTGTCAAGACCGACCTGTCCGGTGCCCTGAATGAACTGCAGGACGAGGCA
GCGCGGCTATCGTGGCTGGCCACGACGGGCGTTCCTTGCGCAGCTGTGCTCGACGTTGTCACTGAAGCGG
GAAGGGACTGGCTGCTATTGGGCGAAGTGCCGGGGCAGGATCTCCTGTCATCTCACCTTGCTCCTGCCGA
GAAAGTATCCATCATGGCTGATGCAATGCGGCGGCTGCATACGCTTGATCCGGCTACCTGCCCATTCGAC
CACCAAGCGAAACATCGCATCGAGCGAGCACGTACTCGGATGGAAGCCGGTCTTGTCGATCAGGATGATC
TGGACGAAGAGCATCAGGGGCTCGCGCCAGCCGAACTGTTCGCCAGGCTCAAGGCGCGCATGCCCGACGG
CGAGGATCTCGTCGTGACCCATGGCGATGCCTGCTTGCCGAATATCATGGTGGAAAATGGCCGCTTTTCT
GGATTCATCGACTGTGGCCGGCTGGGTGTGGCGGACCGCTATCAGGACATAGCGTTGGCTACCCGTGATA
TTGCTGAAGAGCTTGGCGGCGAATGGGCTGACCGCTTCCTCGTGCTTTACGGTATCGCCGCTCCCGATTC
GCAGCGCATCGCCTTCTATCGCCTTCTTGACGAGTTCTTCTGAGCGGGACTCTGGGGTTCGAAATGACCG
ACCAAGCGACGCCCAACCTGCCATCACGAGATTTCGATTCCACCGCCGCCTTCTATGAAAGGTTGGGCTT
CGGAATCGTTTTCCGGGACGCCGGCTGGATGATCCTCCAGCGCGGGGATCTCATGCTGGAGTTCTTCGCC
CACCCCAACTTGTTTATTGCAGCTTATAATGGTTACAAATAAAGCAATAGCATCACAAATTTCACAAATA
AAGCATTTTTTTCACTGCATTCTAGTTGTGGTTTGTCCAAACTCATCAATGTATCTTATCATGTCTGTAT
ACCGTCGACCTCTAGCTAGAGCTTGGCGTAATCATGGTCATAGCTGTTTCCTGTGTGAAATTGTTATCCG
CTCACAATTCCACACAACATACGAGCCGGAAGCATAAAGTGTAAAGCCTGGGGTGCCTAATGAGTGAGCT
AACTCACATTAATTGCGTTGCGCTCACTGCCCGCTTTCCAGTCGGGAAACCTGTCGTGCCAGCTGCATTA
ATGAATCGGCCAACGCGCGGGGAGAGGCGGTTTGCGTATTGGGCGCTCTTCCGCTTCCTCGCTCACTGAC
TCGCTGCGCTCGGTCGTTCGGCTGCGGCGAGCGGTATCAGCTCACTCAAAGGCGGTAATACGGTTATCCA
CAGAATCAGGGGATAACGCAGGAAAGAACATGTGAGCAAAAGGCCAGCAAAAGGCCAGGAACCGTAAAAA
GGCCGCGTTGCTGGCGTTTTTCCATAGGCTCCGCCCCCCTGACGAGCATCACAAAAATCGACGCTCAAGT
CAGAGGTGGCGAAACCCGACAGGACTATAAAGATACCAGGCGTTTCCCCCTGGAAGCTCCCTCGTGCGCT
CTCCTGTTCCGACCCTGCCGCTTACCGGATACCTGTCCGCCTTTCTCCCTTCGGGAAGCGTGGCGCTTTC
TCATAGCTCACGCTGTAGGTATCTCAGTTCGGTGTAGGTCGTTCGCTCCAAGCTGGGCTGTGTGCACGAA
CCCCCCGTTCAGCCCGACCGCTGCGCCTTATCCGGTAACTATCGTCTTGAGTCCAACCCGGTAAGACACG
ACTTATCGCCACTGGCAGCAGCCACTGGTAACAGGATTAGCAGAGCGAGGTATGTAGGCGGTGCTACAGA
GTTCTTGAAGTGGTGGCCTAACTACGGCTACACTAGAAGAACAGTATTTGGTATCTGCGCTCTGCTGAAG
CCAGTTACCTTCGGAAAAAGAGTTGGTAGCTCTTGATCCGGCAAACAAACCACCGCTGGTAGCGGTGGTT
TTTTTGTTTGCAAGCAGCAGATTACGCGCAGAAAAAAAGGATCTCAAGAAGATCCTTTGATCTTTTCTAC
GGGGTCTGACGCTCAGTGGAACGAAAACTCACGTTAAGGGATTTTGGTCATGAGATTATCAAAAAGGATC
TTCACCTAGATCCTTTTAAATTAAAAATGAAGTTTTAAATCAATCTAAAGTATATATGAGTAAACTTGGT
CTGACAGTTACCAATGCTTAATCAGTGAGGCACCTATCTCAGCGATCTGTCTATTTCGTTCATCCATAGT
TGCCTGACTCCCCGTCGTGTAGATAACTACGATACGGGAGGGCTTACCATCTGGCCCCAGTGCTGCAATG
ATACCGCGAGACCCACGCTCACCGGCTCCAGATTTATCAGCAATAAACCAGCCAGCCGGAAGGGCCGAGC
GCAGAAGTGGTCCTGCAACTTTATCCGCCTCCATCCAGTCTATTAATTGTTGCCGGGAAGCTAGAGTAAG
TAGTTCGCCAGTTAATAGTTTGCGCAACGTTGTTGCCATTGCTACAGGCATCGTGGTGTCACGCTCGTCG
TTTGGTATGGCTTCATTCAGCTCCGGTTCCCAACGATCAAGGCGAGTTACATGATCCCCCATGTTGTGCA
AAAAAGCGGTTAGCTCCTTCGGTCCTCCGATCGTTGTCAGAAGTAAGTTGGCCGCAGTGTTATCACTCAT
GGTTATGGCAGCACTGCATAATTCTCTTACTGTCATGCCATCCGTAAGATGCTTTTCTGTGACTGGTGAG
TACTCAACCAAGTCATTCTGAGAATAGTGTATGCGGCGACCGAGTTGCTCTTGCCCGGCGTCAATACGGG
ATAATACCGCGCCACATAGCAGAACTTTAAAAGTGCTCATCATTGGAAAACGTTCTTCGGGGCGAAAACT
CTCAAGGATCTTACCGCTGTTGAGATCCAGTTCGATGTAACCCACTCGTGCACCCAACTGATCTTCAGCA
TCTTTTACTTTCACCAGCGTTTCTGGGTGAGCAAAAACAGGAAGGCAAAATGCCGCAAAAAAGGGAATAA
GGGCGACACGGAAATGTTGAATACTCATACTCTTCCTTTTTCAATATTATTGAAGCATTTATCAGGGTTA
TTGTCTCATGAGCGGATACATATTTGAATGTATTTAGAAAAATAAACAAATAGGGGTTCCGCGCACATTT
CCCCGAAAAGTGCCACCTGACGTCGACGGATCGGGAGATCTCCCGATCCCCTATGGTGCACTCTCAGTAC
AATCTGCTCTGATGCCGCATAGTTAAGCCAGTATCTGCTCCCTGCTTGTGTGTTGGAGGTCGCTGAGTAG
TGCGCGAGCAAAATTTAAGCTACAACAAGGCAAGGCTTGACCGACAATTGCATGAAGAATCTGCTTAGGG
TTAGGCGTTTTGCGCTGCTTCGCGATGTACGGGCCAGATATACGCGTTGACATTGATTATTGACTAGTTA
TTAATAGTAATCAATTACGGGGTCATTAGTTCATAGCCCATATATGGAGTTCCGCGTTACATAACTTACG
GTAAATGGCCCGCCTGGCTGACCGCCCAACGACCCCCGCCCATTGACGTCAATAATGACGTATGTTCCCA
TAGTAACGCCAATAGGGACTTTCCATTGACGTCAATGGGTGGAGTATTTACGGTAAACTGCCCACTTGGC
AGTACATCAAGTGTATCATATGCCAAGTACGCCCCCTATTGACGTCAATGACGGTAAATGGCCCGCCTGG
CATTATGCCCAGTACATGACCTTATGGGACTTTCCTACTTGGCAGTACATCTACGTATTAGTCATCGCTA
TTACCATGGTGATGCGGTTTTGGCAGTACATCAATGGGCGTGGATAGCGGTTTGACTCACGGGGATTTCC
AAGTCTCCACCCCATTGACGTCAATGGGAGTTTGTTTTGGCACCAAAATCAACGGGACTTTCCAAAATGT
CGTAACAACTCCGCCCCATTGACGCAAATGGGCGGTAGGCGTGTACGGTGGGAGGTCTATATAAGCAGAG
CTCTCTGGCTAACTAGAGAACCCACTGCTTACTGGCTTATCGAAATTAATACGACTCACTATAGGGAGAC
CCAAGCTGGCTAGCACCATGGTGAGCAAGGGCGAGGAGCTGTTCACCGGGGTGGTGCCCATCCTGGTCGA
GCTGGACGGCGACGTAAACGGCCACAAGTTCAGCGTGTCCGGCGAGGGCGAGGGCGATGCCACCTACGGC
AAGCTGACCCTGAAGCTGATCTGCACCACCGGCAAGCTGCCCGTGCCCTGGCCCACCCTCGTGACCACCC
TGGGCTACGGCCTGCAGTGCTTCGCCCGCTACCCCGACCACATGAAGCAGCACGACTTCTTCAAGTCCGC
CATGCCCGAAGGCTACGTCCAGGAGCGCACCATCTTCTTCAAGGACGACGGCAACTACAAGACCCGCGCC
GAGGTGAAGTTCGAGGGCGACACCCTGGTGAACCGCATCGAGCTGAAGGGCATCGACTTCAAGGAGGACG
GCAACATCCTGGGGCACAAGCTGGAGTACAACTACAACAGCCACAACGTCTATATCACCGCCGACAAGCA
AATCGATGGTGGCGGTGGCTCTGGAGGTGGTGGGTCCCTTAAG
[462 nt withheld, positions 5270-5731]
TAACTCGAGTCTAGAGGGCCCGTTTAAACCCGCTGATCAGCCTCGACTGTGCCTTCTAGTTGCCAGCCAT
CTGTTGTTTGCCCCTCCCCCGTGCCTTCCTTGACCCTGGAAGGTGCCACTCCCACTGTCCTTTCCTAATA
AAATGAGGAAATTGCATCGCATTGTCTGAGTAGGTGTCATTCTATTCTGGGGGGTGGGGTGGGGCAGGAC
AGCAAGGGGGAGGATTGGGAAGACAATAGCAGGCATGCTGGGGATGCGGTGGGCTCTATGGCTTCTGAGG
CGGAAAGAACCAGCTGGGGCTCTAGGGGGTATCCCC
[124 nt withheld, positions 6048-6171]
C
[91 nt withheld, positions 6173-6263]
A
[49 nt withheld, positions 6265-6313]
CCTTTGACGTTGGAGTCC
